Addgene plasmid #71958: Lrrc4-AP-His
Purpose: Expresses the extracellular region of the LRRC4 protein, C-terminally fused to alkaline phosphatase + 6X histidine tag.
Depositing lab: Woj Wojtowicz. Depositing organization: University of California, Berkeley. Publication: An extracellular biochemical screen reveals that FLRTs and Unc5s mediate neuronal subtype recognition in the retina. Visser JJ, Cheng Y, Perry SC, Chastain AB, Parsa B, Masri SS, Ray TA, Kay JN, Wojtowicz WM. Elife. 2015 Dec 3;4. pii: e08149. doi: 10.7554/eLife.08149. PubMed 26633812.
Backbone
  Vector backbone: pCMVi-SV40ori
  Vector type: Mammalian Expression
Growth in bacteria
  Bacterial resistance: Ampicillin, 100 μg/mL
  Growth temperature: 37°C
  Growth strain: DH5alpha
  Copy number: High Copy
Gene/Insert
  Gene/Insert name: Lrrc4 (alt names: Leucine rich repeat containing 4; MBAG1; NGL-2; NLG-2; Nag14; NCBI gene ID 192198; Reference sequence NM_138682.2)
  Species: M. musculus (mouse)
  Insert size (bp): 1578
  Entrez Gene: Lrrc4 (a.k.a. MBAG1, NGL-2, NGL2, NLG-2, Nag14)
  Promoter: CMV
  Tag / fusion protein: AP-His (C terminal on backbone)
  Cloning method: Restriction Enzyme; 5′ cloning site NotI (not destroyed); 3′ cloning site SpeI (not destroyed)
  Sequencing primers: 5′ GTCAGAGGTAACTCCCGTTGC; 3′ GAGGTTCTTGGCGGCTGTC
Terms and licenses: Academic/Nonprofit Terms; Industry Terms: Not Available to Industry
How to cite: Lrrc4-AP-His was a gift from Woj Wojtowicz (Addgene plasmid # 71958 ; http://n2t.net/addgene:71958 ; RRID:Addgene_71958)
