[The description below was written by a language model from this plasmid's Addgene catalogue record and pLannotate feature annotations shown in this document.]
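Description:
Lrrc4-AP-His is a mammalian expression plasmid built on the pCMVi-SV40ori backbone that produces the extracellular region of mouse LRRC4 (also known as NGL-2, a leucine-rich repeat synaptic adhesion protein) as a soluble fusion protein. The 1,578 bp ectodomain fragment was cloned between NotI and SpeI sites, both retained, so that it reads directly into a backbone-encoded C-terminal tag made of human placental alkaline phosphatase in its secreted form, followed by a 6X histidine tag. The His tag is listed in the catalogue entry but is not annotated separately in the feature table. Transcription is driven by the human cytomegalovirus immediate early enhancer and promoter. CMV intron A lies upstream of the coding sequence, an arrangement generally used to boost expression, and an SV40 polyadenylation signal terminates the transcript.

In bacteria the 8,093 nt plasmid is maintained at high copy through a ColE1/pUC-type origin and selected with ampicillin through the β-lactamase gene. The backbone also carries an SV40 enhancer/early promoter region, which contains the SV40 origin referred to in the backbone name and would permit episomal amplification in cells expressing large T antigen. An f1 phage origin is also present, along with remnant fragments of rop, bom and lacZα that have no evident functional role here.

The design suits production of a secreted ectodomain whose alkaline phosphatase moiety gives an enzymatic readout for detecting binding, while the His tag offers a handle for capture or purification. The associated publication describes an extracellular biochemical screen for receptor–ligand interactions involved in neuronal subtype recognition in the retina, which is consistent with using this construct as one member of a panel of tagged ectodomains for such binding assays.
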