Features (pLannotate 1.2.2; 14 found; start..end, strand, type, name):
     25..408     +  enhancer       CMV enhancer: human cytomegalovirus immediate early enhancer
    410..609     +  promoter       CMV promoter: human cytomegalovirus (CMV) immediate early promoter
    748..1573    +  intron         CMV intron A: human cytomegalovirus intron A (Chapman et al., 1991)
   1610..3187    +  CDS            Lrrc4 (fragment): LRRC4_MOUSE - Experimental evidence at protein level: Swiss-Prot protein existence level 1. Synaptic adhesion protein. Regulates the formation of exitatory synapses through the recruitment of pre-and-postsynaptic proteins. Organize the lamina/pathway-specific differentiation of dendrites. Plays an important role for auditory synaptic responses. Involved in the suppression of glioma. From Mus musculus (Mouse).
   3206..4657    +  CDS            SEAP: secreted alkaline phosphatase from human placenta The natural enzyme has a C-terminal transmembrane sequence that is replaced by a GPI anchor.
   4716..4837    +  polyA_signal   SV40 poly(A) signal: SV40 polyadenylation signal
   5046..5634    -  rep_origin     ori: high-copy-number ColE1/pMB1/pBR322/pUC origin of replication
   5805..6665    -  CDS            AmpR: β-lactamase; bla; confers resistance to ampicillin, carbenicillin, and related antibiotics
   6666..6770    -  promoter       AmpR promoter: bla
   6865..6900    +  CDS            rop (fragment): Rop protein, which maintains plasmids at low copy number; rop
   6923..7253    +  promoter       SV40 promoter: SV40 enhancer and early promoter
   7376..7475    +  misc_feature   bom (fragment): basis of mobility region from pBR322
   7503..7931    -  rep_origin     f1 ori (sequence partly withheld): f1 bacteriophage origin of replication; arrow indicates direction of (+) strand synthesis
   7935..8092    -  CDS            lacZα (fragment): LacZα fragment of β-galactosidase; lacZ fragment
>Addgene plasmid #71958 | Lrrc4-AP-His | depositor full sequence | sequence record 131144 | Full Sequence
GTCGAGGTCTCGACGGTATCGATTGACATTGATTATTGACTAGCTAGTTATTAATAGTAATCAATTACGG
GGTCATTAGTTCATAGCCCATATATGGAGTTCCGCGTTACATAACTTACGGTAAATGGCCCGCCTGGCTG
ACCGCCCAACGACCCCCGCCCATTGACGTCAATAATGACGTATGTTCCCATAGTAACGCCAATAGGGACT
TTCCATTGACGTCAATGGGTGGAGTATTTACGGTAAACTGCCCACTTGGCAGTACATCAAGTGTATCATA
TGCCAAGTCCGCCCCCTATTGACGTCAATGACGGTAAATGGCCCGCCTGGCATTATGCCCAGTACATGAC
CTTACGGGACTTTCCTACTTGGCAGTACATCTACGTATTAGTCATCGCTATTACCATGGTGATGCGGTTT
TGGCAGTACACCAATGGGCGTGGATAGCGGTTTGACTCACGGGGATTTCCAAGTCTCCACCCCATTGACG
TCAATGGGAGTTTGTTTTGGCACCAAAATCAACGGGACTTTCCAAAATGTCGTAATAACCCCGCCCCGTT
GACGCAAATGGGCGGTAGGCGTGTACGGTGGGAGGTCTATATAAGCAGAGCTCGTTTAGTGAACCGTCAG
ATCGCCTGGAGACGCCATCCACGCTGTTTTGACCTCCATAGAAGACACCGGGACCGATCCAGCCTCCGCG
GCCGGGAACGGTGCATTGGAACGCGGATTCCCCGTGCCAAGAGTGACGTAAGTACCGCCTATAGACTCTA
TAGGCACACCCCTTTGGCTCTTATGCATGCTATACTGTTTTTGGCTTGGGGCCTATACACCCCCGCTTCC
ATATGCTATAGGTGATGGTATAGCTTAGCCTATAGGTGTGGGTTATTGACCATTATTGACCACTCCCCTA
TTGGTGACGATACTTTCCATTACTAATCCATAACATGGCTCTTTGCCACAACTATCTCTATTGGCTATAT
GCCAATACTCTGTCCTTCAGAGACTGACACGGACTCTGTATTTTTACAGGATGGGGTCCCATTTATTATT
TACAAATTCACATATACAACAACGCCGTCCCCCGTGCCCGCAGTTTTTATTAAACATAGCGTGGGATCTC
CACGCGAATCTCGGGTACGTGTTCCGGACATGGGCTCTTCTCCGGTAGCGGCGGAGCTTCCACATCCGAG
CCCTGGTCCCATGCCTCCAGCGGCTCATGGTCGCTCGGCAGCTCCTTGCTCCTAACAGTGGAGGCCAGAC
TTAGGCACAGCACAATGCCCACCACCACCAGTGTGCCGCACAAGGCCGTGGCGGTAGGGTATGTGTCTGA
AAATGAGCTCGGAGATTGGGCTCGCACCGCTGACGCAGATGGAAGACTTAAGGCAGCGGCAGAAGAAGAT
GCAGGCAGCTGAGTTGTTGTATTCTGATAAGAGTCAGAGGTAACTCCCGTTGCGGTGCTGTTAACGGTGG
AGGGCAGTGTAGTCTGAGCAGTACTCGTTGCTGCCGCGCGCGCCACCAGACATAATAGCTGACAGACTAA
CAGACTGTTCCTTTCCATGGGTCTTTTCTGCAGAAGCTTGAATTCTCGAGGATCCGCGGCCGCGCCACCA
TGAAGCTCTTGTGGCAGGTAACTGTGCACCACACCTGGAATGCCGTCCTGCTTCCCGTCGTCTACCTCAC
GGCGCAAGTGTGGATTCTGTGTGCAGCCATCGCTGCTGCCGCTTCAGCCGGGCCCCAAAACTGCCCCTCC
GTCTGTTCCTGCAGTAACCAGTTCAGCAAGGTGGTGTGCACCCGCCGGGGACTCTCTGAGGTCCCACAGG
GTATTCCTTCCAACACCCGGTATCTCAACCTCATGGAAAACAACATCCAGATGATTCAGGCCGACACCTT
CAGGCACCTCCATCACCTGGAGGTCCTGCAGCTGGGCAGGAACTCCATCAGGCAGATAGAGGTGGGGGCC
TTCAATGGCCTCGCCAGTCTCAACACTCTGGAACTGTTCGACAACTGGCTGACAGTCATCCCCAGTGGGG
CCTTTGAGTACCTGTCCAAACTGCGGGAGCTCTGGCTGCGAAACAATCCCATTGAGAGCATCCCTTCTTA
TGCCTTCAACCGGGTGCCCTCCCTCATGCGTCTGGACTTGGGGGAACTCAAGAAGCTGGAGTATATCTCT
GAGGGGGCTTTTGAGGGGCTGTTCAACCTCAAGTACCTGAACTTGGGCATGTGCAACATTAAGGATATGC
CCAATCTTACACCCCTGGTGGGGCTCGAGGAGCTTGAGATGTCAGGGAACCACTTTCCTGAGATCAGGCC
TGGGTCCTTCCATGGCCTAAGCTCCCTCAAAAAACTGTGGGTGATGAACTCACAGGTCAGCCTGATTGAG
CGGAATGCTTTTGACGGACTGGCTTCCCTCGTGGAACTCAACTTAGCCCACAATAACCTCTCATCTTTGC
CCCATGACCTCTTCACACCCCTGAGATACCTGGTGGAGTTGCACCTACACCACAATCCTTGGAACTGTGA
TTGTGATATTCTGTGGCTGGCTTGGTGGCTTCGGGAGTATATCCCAACCAATTCCACCTGCTGTGGCCGC
TGTCATGCTCCCATGCACATGCGAGGCCGCTACCTGGTAGAGGTGGACCAGGCTGCCTTTCAGTGCTCTG
CCCCTTTCATCATGGATGCACCCCGGGACCTCAATATCTCTGAGGATCGGATGGCAGAACTGAAGTGTCG
GACTCCCCCTATGTCCTCTGTGAAGTGGTTGCTGCCCAATGGGACAGTGCTCAGCCACGCCTCCCGGCAT
CCCCGGATCTCTGTTCTCAATGATGGCACCTTGAACTTTTCTCGTGTGCTGCTCATAGACACTGGAGTAT
ACACATGCATGGTGACCAATGTGGCAGGCAACTCCAATGCCTCGGCCTACCTCAATGTGAGCTCGGCCGA
GCTCAACACCCCCAACTTCAGCTTCTTCACCACTGTAACAGTGGAAACCACAGAGATATCACCTGAGGAC
ATAACACGGAAGTACAAGCCTGTTCCCACCACATCCACTGGTTACCAGCCGGCATATACCACCTCTACCA
CGGTGCTCATTCAGACCACCCGTGTGCCCAAGCAGGTGCCAGTACCCTCCACAGATACCACTGACAAGAT
GCAGACCAGCCTGGATGAAGTCATGAAGACCACCAAGACTAGTGGATCTTCCGGAATCATCCCAGTTGAG
GAGGAGAACCCGGACTTCTGGAACCGCGAGGCAGCCGAGGCCCTGGGTGCCGCCAAGAAGCTGCAGCCTG
CACAGACAGCCGCCAAGAACCTCATCATCTTCCTGGGCGATGGGATGGGGGTGTCTACGGTGACAGCTGC
CAGGATCCTAAAAGGGCAGAAGAAGGACAAACTGGGGCCTGAGATACCCCTGGCCATGGACCGCTTCCCA
TATGTGGCTCTGTCCAAGACATACAATGTAGACAAACATGTGCCAGACAGTGGAGCCACAGCCACGGCCT
ACCTGTGCGGGGTCAAGGGCAACTTCCAGACCATTGGCTTGAGTGCAGCCGCCCGCTTTAACCAGTGCAA
CACGACACGCGGCAACGAGGTCATCTCCGTGATGAATCGGGCCAAGAAAGCAGGGAAGTCAGTGGGAGTG
GTAACCACCACACGAGTGCAGCACGCCTCGCCAGCCGGCACCTACGCCCACACGGTGAACCGCAACTGGT
ACTCGGACGCCGACGTGCCTGCCTCGGCCCGCCAGGAGGGGTGCCAGGACATCGCTACGCAGCTCATCTC
CAACATGGACATTGACGTGATCCTAGGTGGAGGCCGAAAGTACATGTTTCGCATGGGAACCCCAGACCCT
GAGTACCCAGATGACTACAGCCAAGGTGGGACCAGGCTGGACGGGAAGAATCTGGTGCAGGAATGGCTGG
CGAAGCGCCAGGGTGCCCGGTATGTGTGGAACCGCACTGAGCTCATGCAGGCTTCCCTGGACCCGTCTGT
GACCCATCTCATGGGTCTCTTTGAGCCTGGAGACATGAAATACGAGATCCACCGAGACTCCACACTGGAC
CCCTCCCTGATGGAGATGACAGAGGCTGCCCTGCGCCTGCTGAGCAGGAACCCCCGCGGCTTCTTCCTCT
TCGTGGAGGGTGGTCGCATCGACCATGGTCATCATGAAAGCAGGGCTTACCGGGCACTGACTGAGACGAT
CATGTTCGACGACGCCATTGAGAGGGCGGGCCAGCTCACCAGCGAGGAGGACACGCTGAGCCTCGTCACT
GCCGACCACTCCCACGTCTTCTCCTTCGGAGGCTACCCCCTGCGAGGGAGCTCCATCTTCGGGCTGGCCC
CTGGCAAGGCCCGGGACAGGAAGGCCTACACGGTCCTCCTATACGGAAACGGTCCAGGCTATGTGCTCAA
GGACGGCGCCCGGCCGGATGTTACCGAGAGCGAGAGCGGGAGCCCCGAGTATCGGCAGCAGTCAGCAGTG
CCCCTGGACGAAGAGACCCACGCAGGCGAGGACGTGGCGGTGTTCGCGCGCGGCCCGCAGGCGCACCTGG
TTCACGGCGTGCAGGAGCAGACCTTCATAGCGCACGTCATGGCCTTCGCCGCCTGCCTGGAGCCCTACAC
CGCCTGCGACCTGGCGCCCCCCGCCGGCACCACCGACGCCGCGCACCCGGGTCATCATCACCATCACCAT
TAATCTAGAGATCTTATTAAAGCAGAACTTGTTTATTGCAGCTTATAATGGTTACAAATAAAGCAATAGC
ATCACAAATTTCACAAATAAAGCATTTTTTTCACTGCATTCTAGTTGTGGTTTGTCCAAACTCATCAATG
TATCTTATCATGTCTGGTCGACTCTAGCTAGACTCTTCCGCTTCCTCGCTCACTGACTCGCTGCGCTCGG
TCGTTCGGCTGCGGCGAGCGGTATCAGCTCACTCAAAGGCGGTAATACGGTTATCCACAGAATCAGGGGA
TAACGCAGGAAAGAACATGTGAGCAAAAGGCCAGCAAAAGGCCAGGAACCGTAAAAAGGCCGCGTTGCTG
GCGTTTTTCCATAGGCTCCGCCCCCCTGACGAGCATCACAAAAATCGACGCTCAAGTCAGAGGTGGCGAA
ACCCGACAGGACTATAAAGATACCAGGCGTTTCCCCCTGGAAGCTCCCTCGTGCGCTCTCCTGTTCCGAC
CCTGCCGCTTACCGGATACCTGTCCGCCTTTCTCCCTTCGGGAAGCGTGGCGCTTTCTCATAGCTCACGC
TGTAGGTATCTCAGTTCGGTGTAGGTCGTTCGCTCCAAGCTGGGCTGTGTGCACGAACCCCCCGTTCAGC
CCGACCGCTGCGCCTTATCCGGTAACTATCGTCTTGAGTCCAACCCGGTAAGACACGACTTATCGCCACT
GGCAGCAGCCACTGGTAACAGGATTAGCAGAGCGAGGTATGTAGGCGGTGCTACAGAGTTCTTGAAGTGG
TGGCCTAACTACGGCTACACTAGAAGAACAGTATTTGGTATCTGCGCTCTGCTGAAGCCAGTTACCTTCG
GAAAAAGAGTTGGTAGCTCTTGATCCGGCAAACAAACCACCGCTGGTAGCGGTGGTTTTTTTGTTTGCAA
GCAGCAGATTACGCGCAGAAAAAAAGGATCTCAAGAAGATCCTTTGATCTTTTCTACGGGGTCTGACGCT
CAGTGGAACGAAAACTCACGTTAAGGGATTTTGGTCATGAGATTATCAAAAAGGATCTTCACCTAGATCC
TTTTAAATTAAAAATGAAGTTTTAAATCAATCTAAAGTATATATGAGTAAACTTGGTCTGACAGTTACCA
ATGCTTAATCAGTGAGGCACCTATCTCAGCGATCTGTCTATTTCGTTCATCCATAGTTGCCTGACTCCCC
GTCGTGTAGATAACTACGATACGGGAGGGCTTACCATCTGGCCCCAGTGCTGCAATGATACCGCGAGACC
CACGCTCACCGGCTCCAGATTTATCAGCAATAAACCAGCCAGCCGGAAGGGCCGAGCGCAGAAGTGGTCC
TGCAACTTTATCCGCCTCCATCCAGTCTATTAATTGTTGCCGGGAAGCTAGAGTAAGTAGTTCGCCAGTT
AATAGTTTGCGCAACGTTGTTGCCATTGCTACAGGCATCGTGGTGTCACGCTCGTCGTTTGGTATGGCTT
CATTCAGCTCCGGTTCCCAACGATCAAGGCGAGTTACATGATCCCCCATGTTGTGCAAAAAAGCGGTTAG
CTCCTTCGGTCCTCCGATCGTTGTCAGAAGTAAGTTGGCCGCAGTGTTATCACTCATGGTTATGGCAGCA
CTGCATAATTCTCTTACTGTCATGCCATCCGTAAGATGCTTTTCTGTGACTGGTGAGTACTCAACCAAGT
CATTCTGAGAATAGTGTATGCGGCGACCGAGTTGCTCTTGCCCGGCGTCAATACGGGATAATACCGCGCC
ACATAGCAGAACTTTAAAAGTGCTCATCATTGGAAAACGTTCTTCGGGGCGAAAACTCTCAAGGATCTTA
CCGCTGTTGAGATCCAGTTCGATGTAACCCACTCGTGCACCCAACTGATCTTCAGCATCTTTTACTTTCA
CCAGCGTTTCTGGGTGAGCAAAAACAGGAAGGCAAAATGCCGCAAAAAAGGGAATAAGGGCGACACGGAA
ATGTTGAATACTCATACTCTTCCTTTTTCAATATTATTGAAGCATTTATCAGGGTTATTGTCTCATGAGC
GGATACATATTTGAATGTATTTAGAAAAATAAACAAATAGGGGTTCCGCGCACATTTCCCCGAAAAGTGC
CACCTGACGTCTAAGAAACCATTATTATCATGACATTAACCTATAAAAATAGGCGTATCACGAGGCCCTT
TCGTCTCGCGCGTTTCGGTGATGACGGTGAAAACCTCTGACACATGCAGCTCCCGGAGGAATGTGTGTCA
GTTAGGGTGTGGAAAGTCCCCAGGCTCCCCAGGCAGGCAGAAGTATGCAAAGCATGCATCTCAATTAGTC
AGCAACCAGGTGTGGAAAGTCCCCAGGCTCCCCAGCAGGCAGAAGTATGCAAAGCATGCATCTCAATTAG
TCAGCAACCATAGTCCCGCCCCTAACTCCGCCCATCCCGCCCCTAACTCCGCCCAGTTCCGCCCATTCTC
CGCCCCATGGCTGACTAATTTTTTTTATTTATGCAGAGGCCGAGGCCGCCTCTGCCTCTGAGCTATTCCA
GAAGTAGTGAGGAGGCTTTTTTGGAGGCCTAGGCTTTTGCAAAAAGCTCCCGGGAGCTTGTATATCCATT
TTCGTCCCGGAGACGGTCACAGCTTGTCTGTAAGCGGATGCCGGGAGCAGACAAGCCCGTCAGGGCGCGT
CAGCGGGTGTTGGCGGGTGTCGGGGCTGGCTTAACTATGCGGCATCAGAGCAGATTGTACTGAGAGTGCA
CCATATGCGGTGTGAAATACCGCACAGATGCGTAAGGAGAAAATACCGCATCAGGAAATTGTAAGCGTTA
ATATTTTGTTAAAATTCGCGTTAAATTTTTGTTAAATCAGCTCATTTTTTAACCAATAGGCCGAAATCGG
CAAAATCCCTTATAAATCAAAAGAATAGACCGAGATAGGGT
[37 nt withheld, positions 7602-7638]
AAAGAACGTGGACTCCAACGTCAAAGG
[49 nt withheld, positions 7666-7714]
T
[91 nt withheld, positions 7716-7806]
G
[124 nt withheld, positions 7808-7931]
CCATTCGCCATTCAGGCTGCGCAACTGTTGGGAAGGGCGATCGGTGCGGGCCTCTTCGCTATTACGCCAG
CTGGCGAAAGGGGGATGTGCTGCAAGGCGATTAAGTTGGGTAACGCCAGGGTTTTCCCAGTCACGACGTT
GTAAAACGACGGCCAGTGAATT
