>Addgene plasmid #71958 | Lrrc4-AP-His | addgene partial sequence | sequence record 136296 | pMRB101-F 5'-aagatgcaggcagctgagtt-3'
ACGGTGGAGGGCAGTGTAGTCTGAGCAGTACTCGTTGCTGCCGCGCGCGCCACCAGACATAATAGCTGAC
AGACTAACAGACTGTTCCTTTCCATGGGTCTTTTCTGCAGAAGCTTGAATTCTCGAGGATCCGCGGCCGC
GCCACCATGAAGCTCTTGTGGCAGGTAACTGTGCACCACACCTGGAATGCCGTCCTGCTTCCCGTCGTCT
ACCTCACGGCGCAAGTGTGGATTCTGTGTGCAGCCATCGCTGCTGCCGCTTCAGCCGGGCCCCAAAACTG
CCCCTCCGTCTGTTCCTGCAGTAACCAGTTCAGCAAGGTGGTGTGCACCCGCCGGGGACTCTCTGAGGTC
CCACAGGGTATTCCTTCCAACACCCGGTATCTCAACCTCATGGAAAACAACATCCAGATGATTCAGGCCG
ACACCTTCAGGCACCTCCATCACCTGGAGGTCCTGCAGCTGGGCAGGAACTCCATCAGGCAGATAGAGGT
GGGGGCCTTCAATGGCCTCGCCAGTCTCAACACTCTGGAACTGTTCGACAACTGGCTGACAGTCATCCCC
AGTGGGGCCTTTGAGTACCTGTCCAAACTGCGGGAGCTCTGGCTGCGAAACAATCCCATTGAGAGCATCC
CTTCTTATGCCTTCAACCGGGTGCCCTCCCTCATGCGTCTGGACTTGGGGGAACTCAAGAAGCTGGAGTA
TATCTCTGA
