>Addgene plasmid #71958 | Lrrc4-AP-His | addgene partial sequence | sequence record 136367 | SV40pA-R 5'-GAAATTTGTGATGCTATTGC-3'
ATAAGATCTCTAGATTAATGGTGATGGTGATGATGACCCGGGTGCGCGGCGTCGGTGGTGCCGGCGGGGG
GCGCCAGGTCGCAGGCGGTGTAGGGCTCCAGGCAGGCGGCGAAGGCCATGACGTGCGCTATGAAGGTCTG
CTCCTGCACGCCGTGAACCAGGTGCGCCTGCGGGCCGCGCGCGAACACCGCCACGTCCTCGCCTGCGTGG
GTCTCTTCGTCCAGGGGCACTGCTGACTGCTGCCGATACTCGGGGCTCCCGCTCTCGCTCTCGGTAACAT
CCGGCCGGGCGCCGTCCTTGAGCACATAGCCTGGACCGTTTCCGTATAGGAGGACCGTGTAGGCCTTCCT
GTCCCGGGCCTTGCCAGGGGCCAGCCCGAAGATGGAGCTCCCTCGCAGGGGGTAGCCTCCGAAGGAGAAG
ACGTGGGAGTGGTCGGCAGTGACGAGGCTCAGCGTGTCCTCCTCGCTGGTGAGCTGGCCCGCCCTCTCAA
TGGCGTCGTCGAACATGATCGTCTCAGTCAGTGCCCGGTAAGCCCTGCTTTCATGATGACCATGGTCGAT
GCGACCACCCTCCACGAAGAGGAAGAAGCCGCGGGGGTTCCTGCTCAGCAGGCGCAGGGCAGCCTCTGTC
ATCTCCATCAGGGAGGGGTCCAGTGTGGAGTCTCGGTGGATCTCGTATTTCATGTCTCCAGGCTCAAAGA
GACCCATGAGATGGGTCACAGACGGGTCCAGG
